Addgene plasmid #140086: pSLQ8453 pHR-hU6-LbCpf1 crRNA BB-EF1a-Puro-t2a-BFP-WPRE
Purpose: Backbone for cloning U6 driven LbCpf1 (Cas12a) crRNA, EF1a driven BFP + puromycin resistance
Depositing lab: Stanley Qi. Depositing organization: Stanford University. Publication: Multiple Input Sensing and Signal Integration Using a Split Cas12a System. Kempton HR, Goudy LE, Love KS, Qi LS. Mol Cell. 2020 Jan 30. pii: S1097-2765(20)30037-X. doi: 10.1016/j.molcel.2020.01.016. PubMed 32027839.
Backbone
  Vector backbone: pHR
  Vector type: Mammalian Expression, Lentiviral
  Selectable markers: Puromycin ; BFP fluorescence
Growth in bacteria
  Bacterial resistance: Ampicillin, 100 μg/mL
  Growth temperature: 37°C
  Growth strain: NEB Stable
  Copy number: High Copy
Gene/Insert
  Gene/Insert name: LbCpf1 (LbCas12a) crRNA backbone
  Species: Synthetic
  Promoter: U6
  Tag / fusion protein: EF1a-Puro-T2A-BFP (C terminal on backbone)
  Cloning method: Gibson Cloning
  Sequencing primers: 5′ cgggtttattacagggacagcagag; 3′ gagccagtacacgacatcactttc
Terms and licenses: Academic/Nonprofit Terms; Industry Terms: Not Available to Industry
How to cite: pSLQ8453 pHR-hU6-LbCpf1 crRNA BB-EF1a-Puro-t2a-BFP-WPRE was a gift from Stanley Qi (Addgene plasmid # 140086 ; http://n2t.net/addgene:140086 ; RRID:Addgene_140086)
