[The description below was written by a language model from this plasmid's Addgene catalogue record and pLannotate feature annotations shown in this document.]
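Description:
pSLQ8453 pHR-hU6-LbCpf1 crRNA BB-EF1a-Puro-t2a-BFP-WPRE is a lentiviral transfer plasmid on the pHR backbone, designed as an entry vector for cloning guide RNAs for LbCpf1 (LbCas12a) and delivering them to mammalian cells. In bacteria it is maintained through a high-copy ColE1/pUC-type origin and selected with ampicillin via the β-lactamase gene. The viral portion is HIV-1 derived. A CMV enhancer/promoter is placed upstream of a truncated 5' LTR to drive genomic RNA production in packaging cells, followed by the Ψ packaging signal with a gag fragment, the Rev response element for Rev-dependent nuclear export, and a cPPT/CTS element that aids nuclear import of the reverse-transcribed genome. A second truncated LTR, preceded by a nef fragment, closes the provirus at the 3' end.

The payload consists of two independent expression units. A human U6 RNA polymerase III promoter sits upstream of the synthetic LbCas12a crRNA backbone. The feature table does not annotate the crRNA scaffold itself, but the record indicates that spacers are introduced by Gibson assembly. Downstream, the EF-1α promoter drives a single transcript encoding puromycin N-acetyltransferase and TagBFP. According to the construct name, these are separated by a T2A self-cleaving peptide, so transduced cells can be both drug-selected and tracked or sorted by blue fluorescence. A loxP site follows the reporter; its purpose is not stated. A WPRE then enhances transcript stability and expression. The plasmid carries no Cas12a nuclease, so that must be supplied separately. It was deposited in connection with work on split Cas12a systems for multi-input sensing and signal integration.
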