Features (pLannotate 1.2.2; 22 found; start..end, strand, type, name):
      1..118     +  misc_feature   cPPT/CTS: central polypurine tract and central termination sequence of HIV-1
    177..417     +  promoter       U6 promoter: RNA polymerase III promoter for human U6 snRNA
    539..1710    +  promoter       EF-1α promoter: strong constitutive promoter for human elongation factor EF-1α
   1736..2332    +  CDS            PuroR: puromycin N-acetyltransferase; pac from Streptomyces alboniger; confers resistance to puromycin
   2408..3106    +  CDS            TagBFP: monomeric blue fluorescent protein mammalian codon-optimized
   3126..3159    +  protein_bind   loxP: Cre-mediated recombination occurs in the 8-bp core sequence (GCATACAT). Cre recombinase
   3192..3215    +  misc_feature   MCS (fragment): pBluescript multiple cloning site
   3215..3803    +  misc_feature   WPRE: woodchuck hepatitis virus posttranscriptional regulatory element
   3804..3823    +  misc_feature   MCS (fragment): pBluescript multiple cloning site
   3825..4325    +  CDS            nef (fragment): NEF_HV1LA - Experimental evidence at protein level: Swiss-Prot protein existence level 1. Extracellular Nef protein targets CD4(+) T-lymphocytes for apoptosis by interacting with CXCR4 surface receptors. From Human immunodeficiency virus type 1 group M subtype B (isolate Lai) (HIV-1).
   4332..4512    +  LTR            5' LTR (truncated): truncated 5' long terminal repeat (LTR) from HIV-1
   4574..5162    -  rep_origin     ori: high-copy-number ColE1/pMB1/pBR322/pUC origin of replication
   5333..6193    -  CDS            AmpR: β-lactamase; bla; confers resistance to ampicillin, carbenicillin, and related antibiotics
   6194..6298    -  promoter       AmpR promoter: bla
   6357..6409    -  misc_feature   bom (fragment): basis of mobility region from pBR322
   6564..6943    +  enhancer       CMV enhancer: human cytomegalovirus immediate early enhancer
   6944..7143    +  promoter       CMV promoter: human cytomegalovirus (CMV) immediate early promoter
   7161..7341    +  LTR            5' LTR (truncated): truncated 5' long terminal repeat (LTR) from HIV-1
   7388..7513    +  misc_feature   HIV-1 Ψ: packaging signal of human immunodeficiency virus type 1
   7497..7835    +  CDS            HIV-1 gag (fragment): gag protein from human immunodeficiency virus 1; gag
   8010..8243    +  misc_feature   RRE: The Rev response element (RRE) of HIV-1 allows for Rev-dependent mRNA export from the nucleus to the cytoplasm.
   8620..8720    +  CDS            Rev (fragment): human immunodeficiency virus 1 (HIV-1) Rev protein; rev; enhances nuclear export of unspliced and incompletely spliced viral mRNAs
>Addgene plasmid #140086 | pSLQ8453 pHR-hU6-LbCpf1 crRNA BB-EF1a-Puro-t2a-BFP-WPRE | addgene full sequence | sequence record 296664 | Addgene NGS Result
TTTTAAAAGAAAAGGGGGGATTGGGGGGTACAGTGCAGGGGAAAGAATAGTAGACATAATAGCAACAGAC
ATACAAACTAAAGAATTACAAAAACAAATTACAAAAATTCAAAATTTTCGGGTTTATTACAGGGACAGCA
GAGATCCAGTTTGGTTAGTACCGGGCCCGCTCTAGAGAGGGCCTATTTCCCATGATTCCTTCATATTTGC
ATATACGATACAAGGCTGTTAGAGAGATAATTAGAATTAATTTGACTGTAAACACAAAGATATTAGTACA
AAATACGTGACGTAGAAAGTAATAATTTCTTGGGTAGTTTGCAGTTTTAAAATTATGTTTTAAAATGGAC
TATCATATGCTTACCGTAACTTGAAAGTATTTCGATTTCTTGGCTTTATATATCTTGTGGAAAGGACGAA
ACACCGAATTTCTACTAAGTGTAGATGGAGACGATTAATGCGTCTCCTTTTTTTAAGCTTGGGCCGCTCG
AGGGATCCATTAGGCGGCCGCGTGGATAACCGTATTACCGCCATGCATGTGCCCGTCAGTGGGCAGAGCG
CACATCGCCCACAGTCCCCGAGAAGTTGGGGGGAGGGGTCGGCAATTGAACCGGTGCCTAGAGAAGGTGG
CGCGGGGTAAACTGGGAAAGTGATGTCGTGTACTGGCTCCGCCTTTTTCCCGAGGGTGGGGGAGAACCGT
ATATAAGTGCAGTAGTCGCCGTGAACGTTCTTTTTCGCAACGGGTTTGCCGCCAGAACACAGGTAAGTGC
CGTGTGTGGTTCCCGCGGGCCTGGCCTCTTTACGGGTTATGGCCCTTGCGTGCCTTGAATTACTTCCACC
TGGCTGCAGTACGTGATTCTTGATCCCGAGCTTCGGGTTGGAAGTGGGTGGGAGAGTTCGAGGCCTTGCG
CTTAAGGAGCCCCTTCGCCTCGTGCTTGAGTTGAGGCCTGGCCTGGGCGCTGGGGCCGCCGCGTGCGAAT
CTGGTGGCACCTTCGCGCCTGTCTCGCTGCTTTCGATAAGTCTCTAGCCATTTAAAATTTTTGATGACCT
GCTGCGACGCTTTTTTTCTGGCAAGATAGTCTTGTAAATGCGGGCCAAGATCTGCACACTGGTATTTCGG
TTTTTGGGGCCGCGGGCGGCGACGGGGCCCGTGCGTCCCAGCGCACATGTTCGGCGAGGCGGGGCCTGCG
AGCGCGGCCACCGAGAATCGGACGGGGGTAGTCTCAAGCTGGCCGGCCTGCTCTGGTGCCTGGCCTCGCG
CCGCCGTGTATCGCCCCGCCCTGGGCGGCAAGGCTGGCCCGGTCGGCACCAGTTGCGTGAGCGGAAAGAT
GGCCGCTTCCCGGCCCTGCTGCAGGGAGCTCAAAATGGAGGACGCGGCGCTCGGGAGAGCGGGCGGGTGA
GTCACCCACACAAAGGAAAAGGGCCTTTCCGTCCTCAGCCGTCGCTTCATGTGACTCCACGGAGTACCGG
GCGCCGTCCAGGCACCTCGATTAGTTCTCGCGCTTTTGGAGTACGTCGTCTTTAGGTTGGGGGGAGGGGT
TTTATGCGATGGAGTTTCCCCACACTGAGTGGGTGGAGACTGAAGTTAGGCCAGCTTGGCACTTGATGTA
ATTCTCCTTGGAATTTGCCCTTTTTGAGTTTGGATCTTGGTTCATTCTCAAGCCTCAGACAGTGGTTCAA
AGTTTTTTTCTTCCATTTCAGGTGTCGTGAGCTAGCCCACCATGACCGACCCACCATGACCGAGTACAAG
CCCACGGTGCGCCTCGCCACCCGCGACGACGTCCCCCGGGCCGTACGCACCCTCGCCGCCGCGTTCGCCG
ACTACCCCGCCACGCGCCACACCGTCGACCCGGACCGCCACATCGAGCGGGTCACCGAGCTGCAAGAACT
CTTCCTCACGCGCGTCGGGCTCGACATCGGCAAGGTGTGGGTCGCGGACGACGGCGCCGCGGTGGCGGTC
TGGACCACGCCGGAGAGCGTCGAAGCGGGGGCGGTGTTCGCCGAGATCGGCCCGCGCATGGCCGAGTTGA
GCGGTTCCCGGCTGGCCGCGCAGCAACAGATGGAAGGCCTCCTGGCGCCGCACCGGCCCAAGGAGCCCGC
GTGGTTCCTGGCCACCGTCGGCGTTTCTCCAGACCACCAGGGCAAGGGTCTGGGCAGCGCCGTCGTGCTC
CCCGGAGTGGAGGCGGCCGAGCGCGCCGGGGTGCCCGCCTTCCTGGAGACCTCCGCGCCCCGCAACCTCC
CCTTCTACGAGCGGCTCGGCTTCACCGTCACCGCCGACGTCGAGGTGCCCGAAGGACCGCGCACCTGGTG
CATGACCCGCAAGCCCGGTGCCGGATCGGGAGAGGGCAGAGGAAGTCTGCTAACATGCGGTGACGTCGAG
GAGAATCCTGGCCCACCGGTCGCCACCAGCGAGCTGATTAAGGAGAACATGCACATGAAGCTGTACATGG
AGGGCACCGTGGACAACCATCACTTCAAGTGCACATCCGAGGGCGAAGGCAAGCCCTACGAGGGCACCCA
GACCATGAGAATCAAGGTGGTCGAGGGCGGCCCTCTCCCCTTCGCCTTCGACATCCTGGCTACTAGCTTC
CTCTACGGCAGCAAGACCTTCATCAACCACACCCAGGGCATCCCCGACTTCTTCAAGCAGTCCTTCCCTG
AGGGCTTCACATGGGAGAGAGTCACCACATACGAAGACGGGGGCGTGCTGACCGCTACCCAGGACACCAG
CCTCCAGGACGGCTGCCTCATCTACAACGTCAAGATCAGAGGGGTGAACTTCACATCCAACGGCCCTGTG
ATGCAGAAGAAAACACTCGGCTGGGAGGCCTTCACCGAGACTCTGTATCCTGCTGACGGCGGCCTGGAAG
GCAGAAACGACATGGCCCTGAAGCTCGTGGGCGGGAGCCATCTGATCGCAAACATCAAGACCACATATAG
ATCCAAGAAACCCGCTAAGAACCTCAAGATGCCTGGCGTCTACTATGTGGACTACAGACTGGAAAGAATC
AAGGAGGCCAACAACGAGACCTACGTCGAGCAGCACGAGGTGGCAGTGGCCAGATACTGCGACCTCCCTA
GCAAACTGGGGCACAAGCTTAATTAAGAATTCGTCGAGGGACCTAATAACTTCGTATAGCATACATTATA
CGAAGTTATACATGTTTAAGGGTTCCGGTTCCACTAGGTACAATTCGATATCAAGCTTATCGATAATCAA
CCTCTGGATTACAAAATTTGTGAAAGATTGACTGGTATTCTTAACTATGTTGCTCCTTTTACGCTATGTG
GATACGCTGCTTTAATGCCTTTGTATCATGCTATTGCTTCCCGTATGGCTTTCATTTTCTCCTCCTTGTA
TAAATCCTGGTTGCTGTCTCTTTATGAGGAGTTGTGGCCCGTTGTCAGGCAACGTGGCGTGGTGTGCACT
GTGTTTGCTGACGCAACCCCCACTGGTTGGGGCATTGCCACCACCTGTCAGCTCCTTTCCGGGACTTTCG
CTTTCCCCCTCCCTATTGCCACGGCGGAACTCATCGCCGCCTGCCTTGCCCGCTGCTGGACAGGGGCTCG
GCTGTTGGGCACTGACAATTCCGTGGTGTTGTCGGGGAAATCATCGTCCTTTCCTTGGCTGCTCGCCTGT
GTTGCCACCTGGATTCTGCGCGGGACGTCCTTCTGCTACGTCCCTTCGGCCCTCAATCCAGCGGACCTTC
CTTCCCGCGGCCTGCTGCCGGCTCTGCGGCCTCTTCCGCGTCTTCGCCTTCGCCCTCAGACGAGTCGGAT
CTCCCTTTGGGCCGCCTCCCCGCATCGATACCGTCGACCTCGATCGAGACCTAGAAAAACATGGAGCAAT
CACAAGTAGCAATACAGCAGCTACCAATGCTGATTGTGCCTGGCTAGAAGCACAAGAGGAGGAGGAGGTG
GGTTTTCCAGTCACACCTCAGGTACCTTTAAGACCAATGACTTACAAGGCAGCTGTAGATCTTAGCCACT
TTTTAAAAGAAAAGGGGGGACTGGAAGGGCTAATTCACTCCCAACGAAGACAAGATATCCTTGATCTGTG
GATCTACCACACACAAGGCTACTTCCCTGATTGGCAGAACTACACACCAGGGCCAGGGATCAGATATCCA
CTGACCTTTGGATGGTGCTACAAGCTAGTACCAGTTGAGCAAGAGAAGGTAGAAGAAGCCAATGAAGGAG
AGAACACCCGCTTGTTACACCCTGTGAGCCTGCATGGGATGGATGACCCGGAGAGAGAAGTATTAGAGTG
GAGGTTTGACAGCCGCCTAGCATTTCATCACATGGCCCGAGAGCTGCATCCGGACTGTACTGGGTCTCTC
TGGTTAGACCAGATCTGAGCCTGGGAGCTCTCTGGCTAACTAGGGAACCCACTGCTTAAGCCTCAATAAA
GCTTGCCTTGAGTGCTTCAAGTAGTGTGTGCCCGTCTGTTGTGTGACTCTGGTAACTAGAGATCCCTCAG
ACCCTTTTAGTCAGTGTGGAAAATCTCTAGCAGCATGTGAGCAAAAGGCCAGCAAAAGGCCAGGAACCGT
AAAAAGGCCGCGTTGCTGGCGTTTTTCCATAGGCTCCGCCCCCCTGACGAGCATCACAAAAATCGACGCT
CAAGTCAGAGGTGGCGAAACCCGACAGGACTATAAAGATACCAGGCGTTTCCCCCTGGAAGCTCCCTCGT
GCGCTCTCCTGTTCCGACCCTGCCGCTTACCGGATACCTGTCCGCCTTTCTCCCTTCGGGAAGCGTGGCG
CTTTCTCATAGCTCACGCTGTAGGTATCTCAGTTCGGTGTAGGTCGTTCGCTCCAAGCTGGGCTGTGTGC
ACGAACCCCCCGTTCAGCCCGACCGCTGCGCCTTATCCGGTAACTATCGTCTTGAGTCCAACCCGGTAAG
ACACGACTTATCGCCACTGGCAGCAGCCACTGGTAACAGGATTAGCAGAGCGAGGTATGTAGGCGGTGCT
ACAGAGTTCTTGAAGTGGTGGCCTAACTACGGCTACACTAGAAGAACAGTATTTGGTATCTGCGCTCTGC
TGAAGCCAGTTACCTTCGGAAAAAGAGTTGGTAGCTCTTGATCCGGCAAACAAACCACCGCTGGTAGCGG
TGGTTTTTTTGTTTGCAAGCAGCAGATTACGCGCAGAAAAAAAGGATCTCAAGAAGATCCTTTGATCTTT
TCTACGGGGTCTGACGCTCAGTGGAACGAAAACTCACGTTAAGGGATTTTGGTCATGAGATTATCAAAAA
GGATCTTCACCTAGATCCTTTTAAATTAAAAATGAAGTTTTAAATCAATCTAAAGTATATATGAGTAAAC
TTGGTCTGACAGTTACCAATGCTTAATCAGTGAGGCACCTATCTCAGCGATCTGTCTATTTCGTTCATCC
ATAGTTGCCTGACTCCCCGTCGTGTAGATAACTACGATACGGGAGGGCTTACCATCTGGCCCCAGTGCTG
CAATGATACCGCGAGACCCACGCTCACCGGCTCCAGATTTATCAGCAATAAACCAGCCAGCCGGAAGGGC
CGAGCGCAGAAGTGGTCCTGCAACTTTATCCGCCTCCATCCAGTCTATTAATTGTTGCCGGGAAGCTAGA
GTAAGTAGTTCGCCAGTTAATAGTTTGCGCAACGTTGTTGCCATTGCTACAGGCATCGTGGTGTCACGCT
CGTCGTTTGGTATGGCTTCATTCAGCTCCGGTTCCCAACGATCAAGGCGAGTTACATGATCCCCCATGTT
GTGCAAAAAAGCGGTTAGCTCCTTCGGTCCTCCGATCGTTGTCAGAAGTAAGTTGGCCGCAGTGTTATCA
CTCATGGTTATGGCAGCACTGCATAATTCTCTTACTGTCATGCCATCCGTAAGATGCTTTTCTGTGACTG
GTGAGTACTCAACCAAGTCATTCTGAGAATAGTGTATGCGGCGACCGAGTTGCTCTTGCCCGGCGTCAAT
ACGGGATAATACCGCGCCACATAGCAGAACTTTAAAAGTGCTCATCATTGGAAAACGTTCTTCGGGGCGA
AAACTCTCAAGGATCTTACCGCTGTTGAGATCCAGTTCGATGTAACCCACTCGTGCACCCAACTGATCTT
CAGCATCTTTTACTTTCACCAGCGTTTCTGGGTGAGCAAAAACAGGAAGGCAAAATGCCGCAAAAAAGGG
AATAAGGGCGACACGGAAATGTTGAATACTCATACTCTTCCTTTTTCAATATTATTGAAGCATTTATCAG
GGTTATTGTCTCATGAGCGGATACATATTTGAATGTATTTAGAAAAATAAACAAATAGGGGTTCCGCGCA
CATTTCCCCGAAAAGTGCCACCTGACGTCGACGGATCGGGAGATCTCCCGATCCCCTATGGTGCACTCTC
AGTACAATCTGCTCTGATGCCGCATAGTTAAGCCAGTATCTGCTCCCTGCTTGTGTGTTGGAGGTCGCTG
AGTAGTGCGCGAGCAAAATTTAAGCTACAACAAGGCAAGGCTTGACCGACAATTGCATGAAGAATCTGCT
TAGGGTTAGGCGTTTTGCGCTGCTTCGCGATGTACGGGCCAGATATACGCGTTGACATTGATTATTGACT
AGTTATTAATAGTAATCAATTACGGGGTCATTAGTTCATAGCCCATATATGGAGTTCCGCGTTACATAAC
TTACGGTAAATGGCCCGCCTGGCTGACCGCCCAACGACCCCCGCCCATTGACGTCAATAATGACGTATGT
TCCCATAGTAACGCCAATAGGGACTTTCCATTGACGTCAATGGGTGGAGTATTTACGGTAAACTGCCCAC
TTGGCAGTACATCAAGTGTATCATATGCCAAGTACGCCCCCTATTGACGTCAATGACGGTAAATGGCCCG
CCTGGCATTATGCCCAGTACATGACCTTATGGGACTTTCCTACTTGGCAGTACATCTACGTATTAGTCAT
CGCTATTACCATGGTGATGCGGTTTTGGCAGTACATCAATGGGCGTGGATAGCGGTTTGACTCACGGGGA
TTTCCAAGTCTCCACCCCATTGACGTCAATGGGAGTTTGTTTTGGCACCAAAATCAACGGGACTTTCCAA
AATGTCGTAACAACTCCGCCCCATTGACGCAAATGGGCGGTAGGCGTGTACGGTGGGAGGTCTATATAAG
CAGCGCGTTTTGCCTGTACTGGGTCTCTCTGGTTAGACCAGATCTGAGCCTGGGAGCTCTCTGGCTAACT
AGGGAACCCACTGCTTAAGCCTCAATAAAGCTTGCCTTGAGTGCTTCAAGTAGTGTGTGCCCGTCTGTTG
TGTGACTCTGGTAACTAGAGATCCCTCAGACCCTTTTAGTCAGTGTGGAAAATCTCTAGCAGTGGCGCCC
GAACAGGGACTTGAAAGCGAAAGGGAAACCAGAGGAGCTCTCTCGACGCAGGACTCGGCTTGCTGAAGCG
CGCACGGCAAGAGGCGAGGGGCGGCGACTGGTGAGTACGCCAAAAATTTTGACTAGCGGAGGCTAGAAGG
AGAGAGATGGGTGCGAGAGCGTCAGTATTAAGCGGGGGAGAATTAGATCGCGATGGGAAAAAATTCGGTT
AAGGCCAGGGGGAAAGAAAAAATATAAATTAAAACATATAGTATGGGCAAGCAGGGAGCTAGAACGATTC
GCAGTTAATCCTGGCCTGTTAGAAACATCAGAAGGCTGTAGACAAATACTGGGACAGCTACAACCATCCC
TTCAGACAGGATCAGAAGAACTTAGATCATTATATAATACAGTAGCAACCCTCTATTGTGTGCATCAAAG
GATAGAGATAAAAGACACCAAGGAAGCTTTAGACAAGATAGAGGAAGAGCAAAACAAAAGTAAGACCACC
GCACAGCAAGCGGCCGGCCGCTGATCTTCAGACCTGGAGGAGGAGATATGAGGGACAATTGGAGAAGTGA
ATTATATAAATATAAAGTAGTAAAAATTGAACCATTAGGAGTAGCACCCACCAAGGCAAAGAGAAGAGTG
GTGCAGAGAGAAAAAAGAGCAGTGGGAATAGGAGCTTTGTTCCTTGGGTTCTTGGGAGCAGCAGGAAGCA
CTATGGGCGCAGCGTCAATGACGCTGACGGTACAGGCCAGACAATTATTGTCTGGTATAGTGCAGCAGCA
GAACAATTTGCTGAGGGCTATTGAGGCGCAACAGCATCTGTTGCAACTCACAGTCTGGGGCATCAAGCAG
CTCCAGGCAAGAATCCTGGCTGTGGAAAGATACCTAAAGGATCAACAGCTCCTGGGGATTTGGGGTTGCT
CTGGAAAACTCATTTGCACCACTGCTGTGCCTTGGAATGCTAGTTGGAGTAATAAATCTCTGGAACAGAT
TTGGAATCACACGACCTGGATGGAGTGGGACAGAGAAATTAACAATTACACAAGCTTAATACACTCCTTA
ATTGAAGAATCGCAAAACCAGCAAGAAAAGAATGAACAAGAATTATTGGAATTAGATAAATGGGCAAGTT
TGTGGAATTGGTTTAACATAACAAATTGGCTGTGGTATATAAAATTATTCATAATGATAGTAGGAGGCTT
GGTAGGTTTAAGAATAGTTTTTGCTGTACTTTCTATAGTGAATAGAGTTAGGCAGGGATATTCACCATTA
TCGTTTCAGACCCACCTCCCAACCCCGAGGGGACCCGACAGGCCCGAAGGAATAGAAGAAGAAGGTGGAG
AGAGAGACAGAGACAGATCCATTCGATTAGTGAACGGATCGGCACTGCGTGCGCCAATTCTGCAGACAAA
TGGCAGTATTCATCCACAA
